Addgene plasmid #137962: pAAV.ZAC.GFAP.iAChSnFR
Purpose: Expresses iAChSnFR under GFAP promoter
Depositing lab: Loren Looger. Depositing organization: HHMI, Janelia Research Campus. Publication: A fast genetically encoded fluorescent sensor for faithful in vivo acetylcholine detection in mice, fish, worms and flies. Borden PM, Zhang P, Shivange AV, Marvin JS, Cichon J, Dan C, Podgorski K, Figueiredo A, Novak O, Tanimoto M, Shigetomi E, Lobas MA, Kim H, Zhu PK, Zhang Y, Zheng WS, Fan C, Wang G, Xiang B, Gan L, Zhang G, Guo K, Lin L, Cai Y, Yee AG, Aggarwal A, Ford CP, Rees DC, Dietrich D, Khakh BS, Dittman JS, Gan W, Koyama M, Jayaraman V, Cheer JF, Lester HA, Zhu JJ, Looger LL. bioRxiv 2020 10.1101/2020.02.07.939504.
Backbone
  Vector backbone: pZAC2.1
  Backbone manufacturer: Addgene plasmid 44331
  Backbone size w/o insert (bp): 4465
  Total vector size (bp): 6292
  Vector type: Mammalian Expression, AAV
Growth in bacteria
  Bacterial resistance: Ampicillin, 100 μg/mL
  Growth temperature: 37°C
  Growth strain: NEB Stable
  Copy number: Unknown
Gene/Insert
  Gene/Insert name: iAChSnFR
  Species: Synthetic
  Insert size (bp): 1827
  Promoter: GFAP
  Cloning method: Restriction Enzyme; 5′ cloning site EcoRI (not destroyed); 3′ cloning site NotI (not destroyed)
  Sequencing primers: 5′ ATA AAG CCC TCG CAT CCC AGG AGC GAG; 3′ SV40
Terms and licenses: Academic/Nonprofit Terms; Industry Terms: Not Available to Industry
Depositor comments: Please visit https://www.biorxiv.org/content/10.1101/2020.02.07.939504v1 for bioRxiv preprint.
How to cite: pAAV.ZAC.GFAP.iAChSnFR was a gift from Loren Looger (Addgene plasmid # 137962 ; http://n2t.net/addgene:137962 ; RRID:Addgene_137962)
