[The description below was written by a language model from this plasmid's Addgene catalogue record and pLannotate feature annotations shown in this document.]
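Description:
pAAV.ZAC.GFAP.iAChSnFR is a 6,292 bp AAV transfer plasmid built on the pZAC2.1 backbone for mammalian expression of iAChSnFR, a synthetic, genetically encoded fluorescent acetylcholine sensor. It is propagated in E. coli through a high-copy ColE1/pUC-type origin and selected with ampicillin via the β-lactamase gene. The backbone also carries an f1 phage origin and remnants of a lac cloning region (lacI and lacZα fragments, lac promoter and operator) that lie outside the viral cassette. The deposit lists a recombination-deficient growth strain, consistent with the need to keep the repeat-containing ITRs intact.

The expression cassette sits between two AAV2 inverted terminal repeats, which direct replication and packaging of the intervening DNA into recombinant AAV particles when helper functions are supplied. According to the catalogue entry, transcription is driven by a GFAP promoter. The feature table does not annotate this element, but an unannotated stretch between the upstream ITR and a chimeric β-globin/immunoglobulin intron is where it would be expected. The intron is followed by a short T7 promoter and then the 1,827 bp insert, cloned between EcoRI and NotI sites. The annotated coding region begins with an Igκ leader peptide for secretory-pathway targeting, contains a GFP-derived fluorescent module flanked by unannotated sequence that presumably corresponds to the ligand-binding portion of the sensor, and ends with the PDGFRβ transmembrane domain, an arrangement that displays the sensor on the extracellular face of the plasma membrane. An SV40 polyadenylation signal terminates the transcript. Because GFAP promoters are generally used for astrocyte-directed expression, the construct is suited to producing AAV for imaging extracellular acetylcholine at glial cell surfaces.
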