Features (pLannotate 1.2.2; 18 found; start..end, strand, type, name):
     20..112     +  CDS            lacI (fragment): lac repressor; lacI; The lac repressor binds to the lac operator to inhibit transcription in E. coli. This inhibition can be relieved by adding lactose or isopropyl-β-D-thiogalactopyranoside (IPTG).
    125..146     +  protein_bind   CAP binding site: CAP binding activates transcription in the presence of cAMP. E. coli catabolite activator protein
    161..191     +  promoter       lac promoter: promoter for the E. coli lac operon
    199..215     +  protein_bind   lac operator: The lac repressor binds to the lac operator to inhibit transcription in E. coli. This inhibition can be relieved by adding lactose or isopropyl-β-D-thiogalactopyranoside (IPTG). lac repressor encoded by lacI
    276..406     -  repeat_region  AAV2 ITR (fragment): inverted terminal repeat of adeno-associated virus serotype 2 inverted
   1257..1389    +  intron         chimeric intron: chimera between introns from human β-globin and immunoglobulin heavy chain genes
   1434..1452    +  promoter       T7 promoter: promoter for bacteriophage T7 RNA polymerase
   1469..1531    +  sig_peptide    Igκ leader: leader sequence from mouse immunoglobulin κ light chain
   1775..2494    +  CDS            cEGFP: cEGFP is a basic (constitutively fluorescent) green fluorescent protein published in 2008, derived from Aequorea victoria.
   3146..3292    +  CDS            PDGFRβ TM domain: transmembrane domain from platelet derived growth factor receptor beta
   3335..3456    -  polyA_signal   SV40 poly(A) signal: SV40 polyadenylation signal
   3479..3547    -  CDS            large T antigen (fragment): large T antigen from SV40 (simian virus 40)
   3618..3748    +  repeat_region  AAV2 ITR (fragment): inverted terminal repeat of adeno-associated virus serotype 2 inverted
   3762..3919    +  CDS            lacZα (fragment): LacZα fragment of β-galactosidase; lacZ fragment
   3924..4352    +  rep_origin     f1 ori (sequence partly withheld): f1 bacteriophage origin of replication; arrow indicates direction of (+) strand synthesis
   4405..4509    +  promoter       AmpR promoter: bla
   4510..5370    +  CDS            AmpR: β-lactamase; bla; confers resistance to ampicillin, carbenicillin, and related antibiotics
   5541..6129    +  rep_origin     ori: high-copy-number ColE1/pMB1/pBR322/pUC origin of replication
>Addgene plasmid #137962 | pAAV.ZAC.GFAP.iAChSnFR | addgene full sequence | sequence record 271707 | Addgene NGS Result
TGAGCGAGGAAGCGGAAGAGCGCCCAATACGCAAACCGCCTCTCCCCGCGCGTTGGCCGATTCATTAATG
CAGCTGGCACGACAGGTTTCCCGACTGGAAAGCGGGCAGTGAGCGCAACGCAATTAATGTGAGTTAGCTC
ACTCATTAGGCACCCCAGGCTTTACACTTTATGCTTCCGGCTCGTATGTTGTGTGGAATTGTGAGCGGAT
AACAATTTCACACAGGAAACAGCTATGACCATGATTACGCCAGATTTAATTAAGGCCTTAATTAGGCTGC
GCGCTCGCTCGCTCACTGAGGCCGCCCGGGCAAAGCCCGGGCGTCGGGCGACCTTTGGTCGCCCGGCCTC
AGTGAGCGAGCGAGCGCGCAGAGAGGGAGTGGCCAACTCCATCACTAGGGGTTCCTTGTAGTTAATGATT
AACCCGCCATGCTACTTATCTACGTAGCCATGCTCTAGGAAGATCTAACATATCCTGGTGTGGAGTAGGG
GACGCTGCTCTGACAGAGGCTCGGGGGCCTGAGCTGGCTCTGTGAGCTGGGGAGGAGGCAGACAGCCAGG
CCTTGTCTGCAAGCAGACCTGGCAGCATTGGGCTGGCCGCCCCCCAGGGCCTCCTCTTCATGCCCAGTGA
ATGACTCACCTTGGCACAGACACAATGTTCGGGGTGGGCACAGTGCCTGCTTCCCGCCGCACCCCAGCCC
CCCTCAAATGCCTTCCGAGAAGCCCATTGAGCAGGGGGCTTGCATTGCACCCCAGCCTGACAGCCTGGCA
TCTTGGGATAAAAGCAGCACAGCCCCCTAGGGGCTGCCCTTGCTGTGTGGCGCCACCGGCGGTGGAGAAC
AAGGCTCTATTCAGCCTGTGCCCAGGAAAGGGGATCAGGGGATGCCCAGGCATGGACAGTGGGTGGCAGG
GGGGGAGAGGAGGGCTGTCTGCTTCCCAGAAGTCCAAGGACACAAATGGGTGAGGGGAGAGCTCTCCCCA
TAGCTGGGCTGCGGCCCAACCCCACCCCCTCAGGCTATGCCAGGGGGTGTTGCCAGGGGCACCCGGGCAT
CGCCAGTCTAGCCCACTCCTTCATAAAGCCCTCGCATCCCAGGAGCGAGCAGAGCCAGAGCAGGTTGGAG
AGGAGACGCATCACCTCCGCTGCTCGCAAGCTTTATTGCGGTAGTTTATCACAGTTAAATTGCTAACGCA
GTCAGTGCTTCTGACACAACAGTCTCGAACTTAAGCTGCAGAAGTTGGTCGTGAGGCACTGGGCAGGTAA
GTATCAAGGTTACAAGACAGGTTTAAGGAGACCAATAGAAACTGGGCTTGTCGAGACAGAGAAGACTCTT
GCGTTTCTGATAGGCACCTATTGGTCTTACTGACATCCACTTTGCCTTTCTCTCCACAGGTGTCCACTCC
CAGTTCAATTACAGCTCTTAAGGCTAGAGTACTTAATACGACTCACTATAGGCTAGCCTCGAGAATTCAT
GGAGACAGACACACTCCTGCTATGGGTACTGCTGCTCTGGGTTCCAGGTTCCACTGGTGACAGATCTGCG
AACGACACCGTAGTTGTGGGCTCGATCATCTTTACAGAAGGGATTATCGTCGCAAACATGGTGGCAGAGA
TGATTGAGGCGCATACAGACCTTAAGGTGGTTCGCAAACTGAACCTTGGCGGGGTCAACGTTAACTTTGA
AGCCATTAAACGCGGAGGTGCGAATAATGGTATTGACATTTACGTGGAGTACACTGGGCACGGTCTTGTG
GATATTCTGGGGTTCCCGGAGCCGAACGTCTATATCACCGCCGACAAGCAGAAGAACGGCATCAAGGCGA
ACTTCAAGATCCGCCACAACGTGGAGGACGGCAGCGTGCAGCTCGCCGACCACTACCAGCAGAACACCCC
CATCGGCGACGGCCCCGTGCTGCTGCCCGACAACCACTACCTGAGCACCCAGTCCGTGCTGAGCAAAGAC
CCCAACGAGAAGCGCGATCACATGGTCCTGCTGGAGTTCGTGACCGCCGCCGGGATCACTCTCGGCATGG
ACGAGCTGTACAAGGGCGGTACCGGAGGGAGCATGAGCAAGGGCGAGGAGCTGTTCACCGGGGTGGTGCC
CATCCTGGTCGAGCTGGACGGCGACGTAAACGGCCACAAGTTCAGCGTGCGCGGCGAGGGCGAGGGCGAT
GCCACCAACGGCAAGCTGACCCTGAAGTTCATCTGCACCACCGGCAAGCTGCCCGTGCCCTGGCCCACCC
TCGTGACCACCCTGACCTACGGCGTGCAGTGCTTCAGCCGCTACCCCGACCACATGAAGCAGCACGACTT
CTTCAAGTCCGCCATGCCCGAAGGCTACGTCCAGGAGCGCACCATCAGCTTCAAGGACGACGGCACCTAC
AAGACCCGCGCCGAGGTGAAGTTCGAGGGCGACACCCTGGTGAACCGCATCGAGCTGAAGGGCATCGACT
TCAAGGAGGACGGCAACATCCTGGGGCACAAGCTGGAGTACAACTTTCCGCCGCCCGCGACTACTGATCC
AGAAGGTGCATACGAAACCGTGAAGAAGGAGTACAAACGTAAATGGAATATTGTATGGCTCAAACCACTG
GGATTCAACAATACGTATACGCTTACCGTTAAAGACGAACTGGCGAAACAGTATAACCTTAAAACCTTCA
GTGACTTAGCGAAAATCTCGGATAAGCTGATTCTGGGTGCAACGATGTTCTTTTTAGAAGGGCCCGATGG
TTACCCAGGCCTGCAAAAACTGTACAATTTCAAATTCAAGCACACCAAAAGCATGGACATGGGTATTCGC
TATACCGCCATTGATAATAACGAAGTTCAGGTAATTGATGCCTGGGCCACTGATGGCTTGCTGGTGAGCC
ACAAATTAAAAATTCTGGAGGATGATAAAGCGTTCTTCCCGCCGTATTATGCTGCCCCCATCATCCGTCA
GGATGTCTTAGATAAGCATCCTGAACTGAAGGACGTGCTGAACAAACTCGCGAATCAAATTTCACTGGAA
GAAATGCAGAAACTGAATTACAAGGTGGACGGTGAGGGTCAGGACCCAGCGAAAGTAGCTAAGGAGTTTT
TGAAAGAGAAAGGTTTAATTCTGCAGGTCGACGAACAAAAACTCATCTCAGAAGAGGATCTGAATGCTGT
GGGCCAGGACACGCAGGAGGTCATCGTGGTGCCACACTCCTTGCCCTTTAAGGTGGTGGTGATCTCAGCC
ATCCTGGCCCTGGTGGTGCTCACCATCATCTCCCTTATCATCCTCATCATGCTTTGGCAGAAGAAGCCAC
GTTAGTCTAGAGTCGACCCGGGCGGCCGCTTCGAGCAGACATGATAAGATACATTGATGAGTTTGGACAA
ACCACAACTAGAATGCAGTGAAAAAAATGCTTTATTTGTGAAATTTGTGATGCTATTGCTTTATTTGTAA
CCATTATAAGCTGCAATAAACAAGTTAACAACAACAATTGCATTCATTTTATGTTTCAGGTTCAGGGGGA
GATGTGGGAGGTTTTTTAAAGCAAGTAAAACCTCTACAAATGTGGTAAAATCGATAAGGATCTTCCTAGA
GCATGGCTACGTAGATAAGTAGCATGGCGGGTTAATCATTAACTACAAGGAACCCCTAGTGATGGAGTTG
GCCACTCCCTCTCTGCGCGCTCGCTCGCTCACTGAGGCCGGGCGACCAAAGGTCGCCCGACGCCCGGGCT
TTGCCCGGGCGGCCTCAGTGAGCGAGCGAGCGCGCAGCCTTAATTAACCTAATTCACTGGCCGTCGTTTT
ACAACGTCGTGACTGGGAAAACCCTGGCGTTACCCAACTTAATCGCCTTGCAGCACATCCCCCTTTCGCC
AGCTGGCGTAATAGCGAAGAGGCCCGCACCGATCGCCCTTCCCAACAGTTGCGCAGCCTGAATGGCGAAT
GGG
[124 nt withheld, positions 3924-4047]
C
[91 nt withheld, positions 4049-4139]
A
[49 nt withheld, positions 4141-4189]
CCTTTGACGTTGGAGTCCACGTTCTTT
[37 nt withheld, positions 4217-4253]
ACCCTATCTCGGTCTATTCTTTTGATTTATAAGGGATTTTGCCGATTTCGGCCTATTGGTTAAAAAATGA
GCTGATTTAACAAAAATTTAACGCGAATTTTAACAAAATATTAACGCTTACAATTTAGGTGGCACTTTTC
GGGGAAATGTGCGCGGAACCCCTATTTGTTTATTTTTCTAAATACATTCAAATATGTATCCGCTCATGAG
ACAATAACCCTGATAAATGCTTCAATAATATTGAAAAAGGAAGAGTATGAGTATTCAACATTTCCGTGTC
GCCCTTATTCCCTTTTTTGCGGCATTTTGCCTTCCTGTTTTTGCTCACCCAGAAACGCTGGTGAAAGTAA
AAGATGCTGAAGATCAGTTGGGTGCACGAGTGGGTTACATCGAACTGGATCTCAACAGCGGTAAGATCCT
TGAGAGTTTTCGCCCCGAAGAACGTTTTCCAATGATGAGCACTTTTAAAGTTCTGCTATGTGGCGCGGTA
TTATCCCGTATTGACGCCGGGCAAGAGCAACTCGGTCGCCGCATACACTATTCTCAGAATGACTTGGTTG
AGTACTCACCAGTCACAGAAAAGCATCTTACGGATGGCATGACAGTAAGAGAATTATGCAGTGCTGCCAT
AACCATGAGTGATAACACTGCGGCCAACTTACTTCTGACAACGATCGGAGGACCGAAGGAGCTAACCGCT
TTTTTGCACAACATGGGGGATCATGTAACTCGCCTTGATCGTTGGGAACCGGAGCTGAATGAAGCCATAC
CAAACGACGAGCGTGACACCACGATGCCTGTAGCAATGGCAACAACGTTGCGCAAACTATTAACTGGCGA
ACTACTTACTCTAGCTTCCCGGCAACAATTAATAGACTGGATGGAGGCGGATAAAGTTGCAGGACCACTT
CTGCGCTCGGCCCTTCCGGCTGGCTGGTTTATTGCTGATAAATCTGGAGCCGGTGAGCGTGGGTCTCGCG
GTATCATTGCAGCACTGGGGCCAGATGGTAAGCCCTCCCGTATCGTAGTTATCTACACGACGGGGAGTCA
GGCAACTATGGATGAACGAAATAGACAGATCGCTGAGATAGGTGCCTCACTGATTAAGCATTGGTAACTG
TCAGACCAAGTTTACTCATATATACTTTAGATTGATTTAAAACTTCATTTTTAATTTAAAAGGATCTAGG
TGAAGATCCTTTTTGATAATCTCATGACCAAAATCCCTTAACGTGAGTTTTCGTTCCACTGAGCGTCAGA
CCCCGTAGAAAAGATCAAAGGATCTTCTTGAGATCCTTTTTTTCTGCGCGTAATCTGCTGCTTGCAAACA
AAAAAACCACCGCTACCAGCGGTGGTTTGTTTGCCGGATCAAGAGCTACCAACTCTTTTTCCGAAGGTAA
CTGGCTTCAGCAGAGCGCAGATACCAAATACTGTTCTTCTAGTGTAGCCGTAGTTAGGCCACCACTTCAA
GAACTCTGTAGCACCGCCTACATACCTCGCTCTGCTAATCCTGTTACCAGTGGCTGCTGCCAGTGGCGAT
AAGTCGTGTCTTACCGGGTTGGACTCAAGACGATAGTTACCGGATAAGGCGCAGCGGTCGGGCTGAACGG
GGGGTTCGTGCACACAGCCCAGCTTGGAGCGAACGACCTACACCGAACTGAGATACCTACAGCGTGAGCT
ATGAGAAAGCGCCACGCTTCCCGAAGGGAGAAAGGCGGACAGGTATCCGGTAAGCGGCAGGGTCGGAACA
GGAGAGCGCACGAGGGAGCTTCCAGGGGGAAACGCCTGGTATCTTTATAGTCCTGTCGGGTTTCGCCACC
TCTGACTTGAGCGTCGATTTTTGTGATGCTCGTCAGGGGGGCGGAGCCTATGGAAAAACGCCAGCAACGC
GGCCTTTTTACGGTTCCTGGCCTTTTGCTGGCCTTTTGCTCACATGTTCTTTCCTGCGTTATCCCCTGAT
TCTGTGGATAACCGTATTACCGCCTTTGAGTGAGCTGATACCGCTCGCCGCAGCCGAACGACCGAGCGCA
GCGAGTCAG
